Addgene plasmid #226991: pUC19-U6-SpCas9_gRNA-OPA1-del_exon5-gRNA2a_(CJT91)
Purpose: pUC19 plasmid with U6 promoter and SpCas9 gRNA to create an OPA1-del_exon5 cell line via nuclease mediate excision, gRNA 2a must be used with gRNA 1a or 1b
Depositing lab: Benjamin Kleinstiver. Depositing organization: Massachusetts General Hospital. Publication: In situ architecture of Opa1-dependent mitochondrial cristae remodeling. Fry MY, Navarro PP, Hakim P, Ananda VY, Qin X, Landoni JC, Rath S, Inde Z, Lugo CM, Luce BE, Ge Y, McDonald JL, Ali I, Ha LL, Kleinstiver BP, Chan DC, Sarosiek KA, Chao LH. EMBO J. 2024 Feb;43(3):391-413. doi: 10.1038/s44318-024-00027-2. Epub 2024 Jan 15. PubMed 38225406.
Backbone
  Vector backbone: BPK1520
  Backbone manufacturer: Keith Joung, Addgene plasmid #65777
  Vector type: Mammalian Expression, CRISPR
Growth in bacteria
  Bacterial resistance: Ampicillin, 100 μg/mL
  Growth temperature: 37°C
  Growth strain: DH5alpha
  Copy number: High Copy
Gene/Insert
  Gene/Insert name: SpCas9 gRNA 2a to create OPA1-del_exon5 (alt names: CJT91; pUC19-U6-SpCas9_gRNA-OPA1-del_exon5-gRNA2a_(CJT91))
  gRNA/shRNA sequence: GCCAACAGAAGCGCAAGGTGA
  Species: Synthetic
  Promoter: U6
  Cloning method: Restriction Enzyme; 5′ cloning site Unknown (unknown if destroyed)
  Sequencing primers: 5′ oS280-CAGGGTTATTGTCTCATGAGCGG
Terms and licenses: Academic/Nonprofit Terms; Industry Terms: Not Available to Industry
How to cite: pUC19-U6-SpCas9_gRNA-OPA1-del_exon5-gRNA2a_(CJT91) was a gift from Benjamin Kleinstiver (Addgene plasmid # 226991 ; http://n2t.net/addgene:226991 ; RRID:Addgene_226991)
