[The description below was written by a language model from this plasmid's Addgene catalogue record and pLannotate feature annotations shown in this document.]
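Description:
pUC19-U6-SpCas9_gRNA-OPA1-del_exon5-gRNA2a_(CJT91) is a small (about 2.3 kb) guide RNA expression plasmid for mammalian cells, built on the pUC19-derived BPK1520 backbone. It is propagated in E. coli at high copy through a ColE1/pUC-type origin of replication and selected with ampicillin via a β-lactamase gene driven by its native bla promoter. There is no mammalian selection marker or reporter in the annotated sequence, and the plasmid does not encode Cas9, so the nuclease has to be supplied from a separate source.

The payload is a single transcription unit in which the human U6 promoter, an RNA polymerase III promoter suited to producing short, uncapped transcripts, drives a spacer targeting OPA1 fused to the Streptococcus pyogenes Cas9 gRNA scaffold. The spacer sits in the short gap between the annotated U6 promoter and the scaffold. The insert is listed as synthetic, and the record does not specify the species of the targeted OPA1 locus. A short attB1-like fragment upstream of the promoter is annotated only as a partial match, and the record assigns it no function.

The construct is intended for generating an OPA1 exon 5 deletion cell line by nuclease-mediated excision. This strategy relies on two Cas9 cuts flanking the exon so that the intervening segment is lost on repair. Accordingly, gRNA 2a must be paired with one of the companion guides, 1a or 1b, which presumably cut on the opposite side of the exon. The associated work concerns Opa1-dependent remodeling of mitochondrial cristae.
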