Features (pLannotate 1.2.2; 6 found; start..end, strand, type, name):
     13..30      +  protein_bind   attB1 (fragment): mutant version of attB; recombination site for the Gateway® BP reaction BP Clonase™
     82..322     +  promoter       U6 promoter: RNA polymerase III promoter for human U6 snRNA
    352..427     +  misc_RNA       gRNA scaffold: guide RNA scaffold for the Streptococcus pyogenes CRISPR/Cas9 system
    531..1119    -  rep_origin     ori: high-copy-number ColE1/pMB1/pBR322/pUC origin of replication
   1290..2150    -  CDS            AmpR: β-lactamase; bla; confers resistance to ampicillin, carbenicillin, and related antibiotics
   2151..2255    -  promoter       AmpR promoter: bla
>Addgene plasmid #226991 | pUC19-U6-SpCas9_gRNA-OPA1-del_exon5-gRNA2a_(CJT91) | addgene full sequence | sequence record 453954 | Addgene NGS Result
GACGTCGCTAGCTGTACAAAAAAGCAGGCTTTAAAGGAACCAATTCAGTCGACTGGATCCGGTACCAAGG
TCGGGCAGGAAGAGGGCCTATTTCCCATGATTCCTTCATATTTGCATATACGATACAAGGCTGTTAGAGA
GATAATTAGAATTAATTTGACTGTAAACACAAAGATATTAGTACAAAATACGTGACGTAGAAAGTAATAA
TTTCTTGGGTAGTTTGCAGTTTTAAAATTATGTTTTAAAATGGACTATCATATGCTTACCGTAACTTGAA
AGTATTTCGATTTCTTGGCTTTATATATCTTGTGGAAAGGACGAAACACCGCCAACAGAAGCGCAAGGTG
AGTTTTAGAGCTAGAAATAGCAAGTTAAAATAAGGCTAGTCCGTTATCAACTTGAAAAAGTGGCACCGAG
TCGGTGCTTTTTTTAAGCTTGGGCCGCTCGAGGTACCTCTCTACATATGACATGTGAGCAAAAGGCCAGC
AAAAGGCCAGGAACCGTAAAAAGGCCGCGTTGCTGGCGTTTTTCCATAGGCTCCGCCCCCCTGACGAGCA
TCACAAAAATCGACGCTCAAGTCAGAGGTGGCGAAACCCGACAGGACTATAAAGATACCAGGCGTTTCCC
CCTGGAAGCTCCCTCGTGCGCTCTCCTGTTCCGACCCTGCCGCTTACCGGATACCTGTCCGCCTTTCTCC
CTTCGGGAAGCGTGGCGCTTTCTCATAGCTCACGCTGTAGGTATCTCAGTTCGGTGTAGGTCGTTCGCTC
CAAGCTGGGCTGTGTGCACGAACCCCCCGTTCAGCCCGACCGCTGCGCCTTATCCGGTAACTATCGTCTT
GAGTCCAACCCGGTAAGACACGACTTATCGCCACTGGCAGCAGCCACTGGTAACAGGATTAGCAGAGCGA
GGTATGTAGGCGGTGCTACAGAGTTCTTGAAGTGGTGGCCTAACTACGGCTACACTAGAAGAACAGTATT
TGGTATCTGCGCTCTGCTGAAGCCAGTTACCTTCGGAAAAAGAGTTGGTAGCTCTTGATCCGGCAAACAA
ACCACCGCTGGTAGCGGTGGTTTTTTTGTTTGCAAGCAGCAGATTACGCGCAGAAAAAAAGGATCTCAAG
AAGATCCTTTGATCTTTTCTACGGGGTCTGACGCTCAGTGGAACGAAAACTCACGTTAAGGGATTTTGGT
CATGAGATTATCAAAAAGGATCTTCACCTAGATCCTTTTAAATTAAAAATGAAGTTTTAAATCAATCTAA
AGTATATATGAGTAAACTTGGTCTGACAGTTACCAATGCTTAATCAGTGAGGCACCTATCTCAGCGATCT
GTCTATTTCGTTCATCCATAGTTGCCTGACTCCCCGTCGTGTAGATAACTACGATACGGGAGGGCTTACC
ATCTGGCCCCAGTGCTGCAATGATACCGCGAGACCCACGCTCACCGGCTCCAGATTTATCAGCAATAAAC
CAGCCAGCCGGAAGGGCCGAGCGCAGAAGTGGTCCTGCAACTTTATCCGCCTCCATCCAGTCTATTAATT
GTTGCCGGGAAGCTAGAGTAAGTAGTTCGCCAGTTAATAGTTTGCGCAACGTTGTTGCCATTGCTACAGG
CATCGTGGTGTCACGCTCGTCGTTTGGTATGGCTTCATTCAGCTCCGGTTCCCAACGATCAAGGCGAGTT
ACATGATCCCCCATGTTGTGCAAAAAAGCGGTTAGCTCCTTCGGTCCTCCGATCGTTGTCAGAAGTAAGT
TGGCCGCAGTGTTATCACTCATGGTTATGGCAGCACTGCATAATTCTCTTACTGTCATGCCATCCGTAAG
ATGCTTTTCTGTGACTGGTGAGTACTCAACCAAGTCATTCTGAGAATAGTGTATGCGGCGACCGAGTTGC
TCTTGCCCGGCGTCAATACGGGATAATACCGCGCCACATAGCAGAACTTTAAAAGTGCTCATCATTGGAA
AACGTTCTTCGGGGCGAAAACTCTCAAGGATCTTACCGCTGTTGAGATCCAGTTCGATGTAACCCACTCG
TGCACCCAACTGATCTTCAGCATCTTTTACTTTCACCAGCGTTTCTGGGTGAGCAAAAACAGGAAGGCAA
AATGCCGCAAAAAAGGGAATAAGGGCGACACGGAAATGTTGAATACTCATACTCTTCCTTTTTCAATATT
ATTGAAGCATTTATCAGGGTTATTGTCTCATGAGCGGATACATATTTGAATGTATTTAGAAAAATAAACA
AATAGGGGTTCCGCGCACATTTCCCCGAAAAGTGCCACCT
